>Addgene plasmid #45244 | pCI-neo-myc-LC3-HA | addgene partial sequence | sequence record 66390 | chim-int-F 5'-TCTTACTGACATCCACTTTGCC-3'
CCTCCGTTATTCGCTCTTAAGGCTAGAGTACTTAATACGACTCACTATAGGCTAGCCTCGAGAATTCATG
TCTAGAGGTGAACAAAAGTTGATTTCTGAAGAAGATTTGAACGGTGAACAAAAGCTAATCTCCGAGGAAG
ACTTGAACGGTGAACAAAAATTAATCTCAGAAGAAGACTTGAACGGATCCTCTAGA
[423 nt withheld, positions 197-619]
TCTAGATCTATCTTTTACCCATACGATGTTCCTGACTATGCGGGCTATCCCTATGACGTCCCGGACTATG
CAGGATCCTATCCATATGACGTTCCAGATTACGCTGCTCAGTGCAGATCTAGATGAGAATTCACGCGTGG
TACCTCTAGCTAGAGTCGACCCGGGCGGCCGCTTCCCTTTAGTGAGGGTTAATGCTTCGAGCAGACATGA
TAAGATACATTGATGAGTTTGGACACACATAGATGATGAAAATG
