[The description below was written by a language model from this plasmid's Addgene catalogue record.]
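Description:
pCI-neo-myc-LC3-HA is a mammalian expression plasmid built on the commercial pCI-neo backbone (about 5.5 kb without insert). It is propagated in E. coli under ampicillin selection and carries a neomycin resistance marker, so stably transfected mammalian cells can be selected with G418. The record does not list the promoter or other regulatory elements. As a general property of the backbone, pCI-neo vectors drive the insert from the CMV immediate-early enhancer/promoter, with a chimeric intron upstream and an SV40 late polyadenylation signal downstream. No feature table was supplied to confirm these parts in this clone.

The insert is rat Map1lc3b (microtubule-associated protein 1 light chain 3 beta, LC3/LC3B), roughly 425 bp, cloned by restriction digestion into an EcoRI site at both ends. It is not recorded whether those sites remain intact. The coding sequence is flanked by two different epitope tags, myc at the N terminus and HA at the C terminus. LC3 is the mammalian homologue of yeast Apg8p/Atg8 and is known to undergo C-terminal proteolytic cleavage before it associates with autophagosome membranes. This makes the dual tagging informative: the unprocessed precursor carries both epitopes, whereas the processed protein retains myc but loses the C-terminal HA-bearing fragment. Comparing myc and HA signals by immunoblotting or immunofluorescence therefore separates the precursor from the mature forms. This fits the associated publication's focus on LC3 localizing to autophagosome membranes after processing. The construct is suited to studying LC3 maturation, localization and autophagosome formation in transiently or stably transfected mammalian cells.
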