Addgene plasmid #45244: pCI-neo-myc-LC3-HA
Depositing lab: Tamotsu Yoshimori. Depositing organization: The University of Osaka. Publication: LC3, a mammalian homologue of yeast Apg8p, is localized in autophagosome membranes after processing. Kabeya Y, Mizushima N, Ueno T, Yamamoto A, Kirisako T, Noda T, Kominami E, Ohsumi Y, Yoshimori T. EMBO J. 2000 Nov 1. 19(21):5720-8. 10.1093/emboj/19.21.5720 PubMed 11060023.
Backbone
  Vector backbone: pCI-neo
  Backbone manufacturer: Promega
  Backbone size w/o insert (bp): 5472
  Vector type: Mammalian Expression
  Selectable markers: Neomycin (select with G418)
Growth in bacteria
  Bacterial resistance: Ampicillin, 100 μg/mL
  Growth temperature: 37°C
  Growth strain: DH5alpha
  Copy number: Unknown
Gene/Insert
  Gene/Insert name: microtubule-associated protein 1 light chain 3 beta (alt names: Map1lc3b; LC3; LC3b)
  Species: R. norvegicus (rat)
  Insert size (bp): 425
  GenBank ID: U05784
  Entrez Gene: Map1lc3b (a.k.a. LC3B, Map1lc3, Mpl3, zbs559)
  Tag / fusion protein: myc (N terminal on insert); HA (C terminal on insert)
  Cloning method: Restriction Enzyme; 5′ cloning site EcoRI (unknown if destroyed); 3′ cloning site EcoRI (unknown if destroyed)
  Sequencing primers: 5′ N/A
Terms and licenses: Academic/Nonprofit Terms; Industry Terms: Not Available to Industry
How to cite: pCI-neo-myc-LC3-HA was a gift from Tamotsu Yoshimori (Addgene plasmid # 45244 ; http://n2t.net/addgene:45244 ; RRID:Addgene_45244)
